Addgene plasmid #114097: pCDF1-R310_RASA2-EF1-Puro
Purpose: Express mutant RASA2 in mamalian cells
Depositing lab: Yardena Samuels. Depositing organization: Weizmann Institute of Science. Publication: Recurrent inactivating RASA2 mutations in melanoma. Arafeh R, Qutob N, Emmanuel R, Keren-Paz A, Madore J, Elkahloun A, Wilmott JS, Gartner JJ, Di Pizio A, Winograd-Katz S, Sindiri S, Rotkopf R, Dutton-Regester K, Johansson P, Pritchard AL, Waddell N, Hill VK, Lin JC, Hevroni Y, Rosenberg SA, Khan J, Ben-Dor S, Niv MY, Ulitsky I, Mann GJ, Scolyer RA, Hayward NK, Samuels Y. Nat Genet. 2015 Dec;47(12):1408-10. doi: 10.1038/ng.3427. Epub 2015 Oct 26. PubMed 26502337.
Backbone
  Vector backbone: PCDF1
  Backbone size w/o insert (bp): 6606
  Total vector size (bp): 9153
  Vector type: Mammalian Expression, Lentiviral
  Selectable markers: Puromycin
Growth in bacteria
  Bacterial resistance: Ampicillin, 100 μg/mL
  Growth temperature: 37°C
  Growth strain: NEB Stable
  Copy number: High Copy
Gene/Insert
  Gene/Insert name: RASA2
  Species: H. sapiens (human)
  Insert size (bp): 2547
  Mutation: R310*
  Entrez Gene: RASA2 (a.k.a. GAP1M)
  Promoter: CMV
  Tag / fusion protein: Flag (N terminal on insert)
  Cloning method: Restriction Enzyme; 5′ cloning site XbaI (not destroyed); 3′ cloning site NotI (not destroyed)
  Sequencing primers: 5′ GCGGCGGCGGCGCCTGCTGCTG
Terms and licenses: Academic/Nonprofit Terms; Industry Terms: Not Available to Industry
How to cite: pCDF1-R310_RASA2-EF1-Puro was a gift from Yardena Samuels (Addgene plasmid # 114097 ; http://n2t.net/addgene:114097 ; RRID:Addgene_114097)
