[The description below was written by a language model from this plasmid's Addgene catalogue record and pLannotate feature annotations shown in this document.]
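Description:
pCDF1-R310_RASA2-EF1-Puro is a lentiviral mammalian expression plasmid on the pCDF1 backbone. The annotated gag, pol and rev fragments show that this backbone derives from feline immunodeficiency virus rather than HIV. It is propagated in E. coli through a high-copy ColE1/pUC-type origin with ampicillin selection (AmpR). A CMV enhancer/promoter sits at the end of the circular map, just upstream of the viral leader. In vectors of this design, that promoter typically drives the packageable genomic transcript in producer cells. An SV40 poly(A) signal and SV40 origin lie downstream of the viral cassette.

The payload is human RASA2 (GAP1M), a Ras GTPase-activating protein, carrying the nonsense mutation R310*. It has an N-terminal Flag tag, is cloned between XbaI and NotI, and is expressed from an internal CMV promoter. Downstream, an EF-1α core promoter joined to an HTLV-1 LTR fragment (a common composite promoter) drives puromycin N-acetyltransferase, followed by a WPRE to enhance transcript expression. Transduced or transfected cells can therefore be selected with puromycin.

The catalogue and the sequence record disagree on size. The catalogue lists a 2,547 bp insert and a 9,153 bp total, whereas the sequenced record is 7,536 nt. In it, the annotated RASA2 fragment spans only about 870 bp, and only a short Flag-matching segment is detected. This suggests the plasmid carries just the coding region up to the truncation point rather than the full-length cDNA with a stop codon, though the record does not say so explicitly.

The stated purpose is expression of mutant RASA2 in mammalian cells. The associated study examined recurrent inactivating RASA2 mutations in melanoma.
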