Features (pLannotate 1.2.2; 24 found; start..end, strand, type, name):
    426..689     +  CDS            gag (fragment): GAG_FIVPE - Experimental evidence at protein level: Swiss-Prot protein existence level 1. Nucleocapsid protein p13 encapsulates and protects viral dimeric unspliced (genomic) RNA. Binds these RNAs through its zinc fingers (By similarity). From Feline immunodeficiency virus (isolate Petaluma) (FIV).
    799..1053    +  CDS            pol (fragment): POL_FIVPE - Experimental evidence at protein level: Swiss-Prot protein existence level 1. During replicative cycle of retroviruses, the reverse- transcribed viral DNA is integrated into the host chromosome by the viral integrase enzyme. RNase H activity is associated with the reverse transcriptase. From Feline immunodeficiency virus (isolate Petaluma) (FIV).
   1066..1142    +  enhancer       CMV enhancer (fragment): human cytomegalovirus immediate early enhancer
   1143..1346    +  promoter       CMV promoter: human cytomegalovirus (CMV) immediate early promoter
   1426..1450    +  CDS            3xFLAG (fragment): three tandem FLAG® epitope tags
   1504..2373    +  CDS            RASA2 (fragment): RASA2_HUMAN - Also known as GAP1M, RASGAP. Experimental evidence at protein level: Swiss-Prot protein existence level 1. Inhibitory regulator of the Ras-cyclic AMP pathway. Binds inositol tetrakisphosphate (IP4). From Homo sapiens (Human).
   2418..2629    +  promoter       EF-1α core promoter: core promoter for human elongation factor EF-1α
   2642..2910    +  LTR            5' LTR (truncated): truncated 5' long terminal repeat (LTR) from human T-cell leukemia virus (HTLV) type 1
   2937..3536    +  CDS            PuroR: puromycin N-acetyltransferase; pac from Streptomyces alboniger; confers resistance to puromycin
   3543..4131    +  misc_feature   WPRE: woodchuck hepatitis virus posttranscriptional regulatory element
   4141..4275    +  CDS            rev (fragment): REV_FIVSD - Experimental evidence at transcript level: Swiss-Prot protein existence level 2. Escorts unspliced or incompletely spliced viral pre-mRNAs (late transcripts) out of the nucleus of infected cells. These pre- mRNAs carry a recognition sequence called Rev responsive element (RRE) located in the env gene, that is not present in fully spliced viral mRNAs (early transcripts). This function is essential since most viral proteins are translated from unspliced or partially spliced pre-mRNAs which cannot exit the nucleus by the pathway used by fully processed cellular mRNAs (By similarity).
   4468..4589    +  polyA_signal   SV40 poly(A) signal: SV40 polyadenylation signal
   4629..4764    +  rep_origin     SV40 ori: SV40 origin of replication
   4821..4837    -  protein_bind   lac operator: The lac repressor binds to the lac operator to inhibit transcription in E. coli. This inhibition can be relieved by adding lactose or isopropyl-β-D-thiogalactopyranoside (IPTG). lac repressor encoded by lacI
   4845..4875    -  promoter       lac promoter: promoter for the E. coli lac operon
   4890..4911    -  protein_bind   CAP binding site: CAP binding activates transcription in the presence of cAMP. E. coli catabolite activator protein
   4924..5016    -  CDS            lacI (fragment): lac repressor; lacI; The lac repressor binds to the lac operator to inhibit transcription in E. coli. This inhibition can be relieved by adding lactose or isopropyl-β-D-thiogalactopyranoside (IPTG).
   5199..5787    -  rep_origin     ori: high-copy-number ColE1/pMB1/pBR322/pUC origin of replication
   5958..6818    -  CDS            AmpR: β-lactamase; bla; confers resistance to ampicillin, carbenicillin, and related antibiotics
   6819..6923    -  promoter       AmpR promoter: bla
   7018..7053    +  CDS            rop (fragment): Rop protein, which maintains plasmids at low copy number; rop
   7155..7207    +  misc_feature   bom (fragment): basis of mobility region from pBR322
   7201..7332    +  enhancer       CMV enhancer (fragment): human cytomegalovirus immediate early enhancer; contains an 18-bp deletion relative to the standard CMV enhancer
   7333..7536    +  promoter       CMV promoter: human cytomegalovirus (CMV) immediate early promoter
>Addgene plasmid #114097 | pCDF1-R310_RASA2-EF1-Puro | addgene full sequence | sequence record 221961 | Addgene NGS Result
TGTGAAACTTCGAGGAGTCTCTTTGTTGAGGACTTTTGAGTTCTCCCTTGAGGCTCCCACAGATACAATA
AATATTTGAGATTGAACCCTGTCGAGTATCTGTGTAATCTTTTTTACCTGTGAGGTCTCGGAATCCGGGC
CGAGAACTTCGCAGTTGGCGCCCGAACAGGGACTTGATTGAGAGTGATTGAGGAAGTGAAGCTAGAGCAA
TAGAAAGCTGTTAAGCAGAACTCCTGCTGACCTAAATAGGGAAGCAGTAGCAGACGCTGCTAACAGTGAG
TATCTCTAGTGAAGCAGACTCGAGCTCATAATCAAGTCATTGTTTAAAGGCCCAGATAAATTACATCTGG
TGACTCTTCGCGGACCTTCAAGCCAGGAGATTCGCCGAGGGACAGTCAACAAGGTAGGAGAGATTCTACA
GCAACATGGGGAATGGACAGGGGCGAGATTGGAAAATGGCCATTAAGAGATGTAGTAATGTTGCTGTAGG
AGTAGGGGGGAAGAGTAAAAAATTTGGAGAAGGGAATTTCAGATGGGCCATTAGAATGGCTAATGTATCT
ACAGGACGAGAACCTGGTGATATACCAGAGACTTTAGATCAACTAAGGTTGGTTATTTGCGATTTACAAG
AAAGAAGAGAAAAATTTGGATCTAGCAAAGAAATTGATATGGCAATTCCTGCATTGAGGAGAAATGGTAG
GCAATGTGGCATGTCTGAAAAAGAGGAGGAATGATGAAGTATCTCAGACTTATTTTATAAGGGAGATACT
GTGCTGAGTTCTTCCCTTTGAGGAAGGTATGTCATATCCTAGACATAGTCTCAATTTTAAAAGAAGAGGT
AGGATAGGAGGGATGGCCCCTTATGAATTATTAGCACAACAAGAATCCTTAAGAATACAAGATTATTTTT
CTGCAATACCACAAAAATTGCAAGCACAGTGGATTTATTATAAAGATCAAAAAGATAAGAAATGGAAAGG
ACCAATGAGAGTAGAATACTGGGGACAGGGATCAGTATTATTAAAGGATGAAGAGAAGGGATATTTTCTT
ATAATCGATACTAGTATTATGCCCAGTACATGACCTTATGGGACTTTCCTACTTGGCAGTACATCTACGT
ATTAGTCATCGCTATTACCATGGTGATGCGGTTTTGGCAGTACATCAATGGGCGTGGATAGCGGTTTGAC
TCACGGGGATTTCCAAGTCTCCACCCCATTGACGTCAATGGGAGTTTGTTTTGGCACCAAAATCAACGGG
ACTTTCCAAAATGTCGTAACAACTCCGCCCCATTGACGCAAATGGGCGGTAGGCGTGTACGGTGGGAGGT
CTATATAAGCAGAGCTCGTTTAGTGAACCGTCAGATCGCCTGGAGACGCCATCCACGCTGTTTTGACCTC
CATAGAAGATTCTAGAGCCACCATGGATTACAAGGATGACGACGATAAGGCGGCGGCGGCGCCTGCTGCT
GCGGCGGCTTCTTCCGAGGCGCCAGCGGCGAGTGCGACTGCAGAGCCCGAGGCCGGGGACCAGGACAGTC
GCGAGGTTCGAGTGTTGCAGAGCCTGCGGGGCAAGATCTGTGAAGCAAAAAATTTATTGCCATATCTTGG
ACCCCACAAAATGAGAGATTGTTTCTGTACCATAAATTTGGACCAGGAAGAAGTTTATCGTACCCAAGTT
GTGGAAAAATCTTTAAGCCCATTTTTCAGTGAAGAATTTTACTTTGAGATTCCAAGAACTTTCCAGTATT
TGTCTTTCTATGTTTATGATAAGAATGTTTTACAAAGAGATCTCCGTATAGGAAAAGTAGCCATCAAAAA
AGAAGACTTGTGTAATCACAGTGGCAAAGAAACTTGGTTTTCATTACAGCCTGTTGACTCCAATTCAGAG
GTTCAGGGTAAAGTTCACCTTGAATTAAAACTGAATGAACTGATAACGGAGAATGGAACTGTATGCCAGC
AGCTTGTTGTACACATCAAGGCATGCCATGGGTTGCCTCTCATAAATGGCCAAAGCTGTGACCCTTATGC
AACAGTTTCTCTAGTGGGCCCTTCTAGGAATGACCAAAAGAAGACAAAAGTAAAGAAGAAAACAAGCAAT
CCGCAGTTTAATGAAATCTTTTATTTTGAGGTAACCAGATCCAGTAGTTACACCAGAAAGTCCCAGTTCC
AGGTAGAAGAGGAGGACATTGAAAAGCTAGAAATCAGGATCGACTTGTGGAACAATGGAAACCTAGTCCA
AGATGTTTTCCTAGGTGAGATTAAGGTTCCTGTGAACGTATTAAGAACTGATTCCTCTCATCAAGCCTGG
TACTTGCTACAGCCAAGAGACAATGGAAACAAGTCATCCAAAACTGATGACCTGGGGTCTCTTTGAGCGG
CCGCGAAGGATCTGCGATCGCTCCGGTGCCCGTCAGTGGGCAGAGCGCACATCGCCCACAGTCCCCGAGA
AGTTGGGGGGAGGGGTCGGCAATTGAACGGGTGCCTAGAGAAGGTGGCGCGGGGTAAACTGGGAAAGTGA
TGTCGTGTACTGGCTCCGCCTTTTTCCCGAGGGTGGGGGAGAACCGTATATAAGTGCAGTAGTCGCCGTG
AACGTTCTTTTTCGCAACGGGTTTGCCGCCAGAACACAGCTGAAGCTTCGAGGGGCTCGCATCTCTCCTT
CACGCGCCCGCCGCCCTACCTGAGGCCGCCATCCACGCCGGTTGAGTCGCGTTCTGCCGCCTCCCGCCTG
TGGTGCCTCCTGAACTGCGTCCGCCGTCTAGGTAAGTTTAAAGCTCAGGTCGAGACCGGGCCTTTGTCCG
GCGCTCCCTTGGAGCCTACCTAGACTCAGCCGGCTCTCCACGCTTTGCCTGACCCTGCTTGCTCAACTCT
ACGTCTTTGTTTCGTTTTCTGTTCTGCGCCGTTACAGATCCAAGCTGTGACCGGCGCCTACGCTAGATGA
CCGAGTACAAGCCCACGGTGCGCCTCGCCACCCGCGACGACGTCCCCAGGGCCGTACGCACCCTCGCCGC
CGCGTTCGCCGACTACCCCGCCACGCGCCACACCGTCGATCCGGACCGCCACATCGAGCGGGTCACCGAG
CTGCAAGAACTCTTCCTCACGCGCGTCGGGCTCGACATCGGCAAGGTGTGGGTCGCGGACGACGGCGCCG
CGGTGGCGGTCTGGACCACGCCGGAGAGCGTCGAAGCGGGGGCGGTGTTCGCCGAGATCGGCCCGCGCAT
GGCCGAGTTGAGCGGTTCCCGGCTGGCCGCGCAGCAACAGATGGAAGGCCTCCTGGCGCCGCACCGGCCC
AAGGAGCCCGCGTGGTTCCTGGCCACCGTCGGCGTCTCGCCCGACCACCAGGGCAAGGGTCTGGGCAGCG
CCGTCGTGCTCCCCGGAGTGGAGGCGGCCGAGCGCGCCGGGGTGCCCGCCTTCCTGGAGACCTCCGCGCC
CCGCAACCTCCCCTTCTACGAGCGGCTCGGCTTCACCGTCACCGCCGACGTCGAGGTGCCCGAAGGACCG
CGCACCTGGTGCATGACCCGCAAGCCCGGTGCCTGAGTCGACAATCAACCTCTGGATTACAAAATTTGTG
AAAGATTGACTGGTATTCTTAACTATGTTGCTCCTTTTACGCTATGTGGATACGCTGCTTTAATGCCTTT
GTATCATGCTATTGCTTCCCGTATGGCTTTCATTTTCTCCTCCTTGTATAAATCCTGGTTGCTGTCTCTT
TATGAGGAGTTGTGGCCCGTTGTCAGGCAACGTGGCGTGGTGTGCACTGTGTTTGCTGACGCAACCCCCA
CTGGTTGGGGCATTGCCACCACCTGTCAGCTCCTTTCCGGGACTTTCGCTTTCCCCCTCCCTATTGCCAC
GGCGGAACTCATCGCCGCCTGCCTTGCCCGCTGCTGGACAGGGGCTCGGCTGTTGGGCACTGACAATTCC
GTGGTGTTGTCGGGGAAATCATCGTCCTTTCCTTGGCTGCTCGCCTGTGTTGCCACCTGGATTCTGCGCG
GGACGTCCTTCTGCTACGTCCCTTCGGCCCTCAATCCAGCGGACCTTCCTTCCCGCGGCCTGCTGCCGGC
TCTGCGGCCTCTTCCGCGTCTTCGCCTTCGCCCTCAGACGAGTCGGATCTCCCTTTGGGCCGCCTCCCCG
CCTGGTACCGATGACAGAGTTAGAAGATCGCTTCAGGAAGCTATTTGGCACGACTTCTACAACGGGAGAC
AGCACAGTAGATTCTGAAGATGAACCTCCTAAAAAAGAAAAAAGGGTGGACTGGGATGAGTATTGGAACC
CTGAAATCGATAGCTTCCAGTGCTTTGTGAAACTTCGAGGAGTCTCTTTGTTGAGGACTTTTGAGTTCTC
CCTTGAGGCTCCCACAGATACAATAAATATTTGAGATTGAACCCTGTCGAGTATCTGTGTAATCTTTTTT
ACCTGTGAGGTCTCGGAATCCGGGCCGAGAACTTCGCAGCGAGCTCATTGTACCGCGAACTTGTTTATTG
CAGCTTATAATGGTTACAAATAAAGCAATAGCATCACAAATTTCACAAATAAAGCATTTTTTTCACTGCA
TTCTAGTTGTGGTTTGTCCAAACTCATCAATGTATCTTATCATGTCTGGCTCTAGCTATCCCGCCCCTAA
CTCCGCCCATCCCGCCCCTAACTCCGCCCAGTTCCGCCCATTCTCCGCCCCATGGCTGACTAATTTTTTT
TATTTATGCAGAGGCCGAGGCCGCCTCGGCCTCTGAGCTATTCCAGAAGTAGTGAGGAGGCTTTTTTGGA
GGCCTAGACTTTTGCAGAGACCAAATTCGTAATCATGTCATAGCTGTTTCCTGTGTGAAATTGTTATCCG
CTCACAATTCCACACAACATACGAGCCGGAAGCATAAAGTGTAAAGCCTGGGGTGCCTAATGAGTGAGCT
AACTCACATTAATTGCGTTGCGCTCACTGCCCGCTTTCCAGTCGGGAAACCTGTCGTGCCAGCTGCATTA
ATGAATCGGCCAACGCGCGGGGAGAGGCGGTTTGCGTATTGGGCGCTCTTCCGCTTCCTCGCTCACTGAC
TCGCTGCGCTCGGTCGTTCGGCTGCGGCGAGCGGTATCAGCTCACTCAAAGGCGGTAATACGGTTATCCA
CAGAATCAGGGGATAACGCAGGAAAGAACATGTGAGCAAAAGGCCAGCAAAAGGCCAGGAACCGTAAAAA
GGCCGCGTTGCTGGCGTTTTTCCATAGGCTCCGCCCCCCTGACGAGCATCACAAAAATCGACGCTCAAGT
CAGAGGTGGCGAAACCCGACAGGACTATAAAGATACCAGGCGTTTCCCCCTGGAAGCTCCCTCGTGCGCT
CTCCTGTTCCGACCCTGCCGCTTACCGGATACCTGTCCGCCTTTCTCCCTTCGGGAAGCGTGGCGCTTTC
TCATAGCTCACGCTGTAGGTATCTCAGTTCGGTGTAGGTCGTTCGCTCCAAGCTGGGCTGTGTGCACGAA
CCCCCCGTTCAGCCCGACCGCTGCGCCTTATCCGGTAACTATCGTCTTGAGTCCAACCCGGTAAGACACG
ACTTATCGCCACTGGCAGCAGCCACTGGTAACAGGATTAGCAGAGCGAGGTATGTAGGCGGTGCTACAGA
GTTCTTGAAGTGGTGGCCTAACTACGGCTACACTAGAAGAACAGTATTTGGTATCTGCGCTCTGCTGAAG
CCAGTTACCTTCGGAAAAAGAGTTGGTAGCTCTTGATCCGGCAAACAAACCACCGCTGGTAGCGGTGGTT
TTTTTGTTTGCAAGCAGCAGATTACGCGCAGAAAAAAAGGATCTCAAGAAGATCCTTTGATCTTTTCTAC
GGGGTCTGACGCTCAGTGGAACGAAAACTCACGTTAAGGGATTTTGGTCATGAGATTATCAAAAAGGATC
TTCACCTAGATCCTTTTAAATTAAAAATGAAGTTTTAAATCAATCTAAAGTATATATGAGTAAACTTGGT
CTGACAGTTACCAATGCTTAATCAGTGAGGCACCTATCTCAGCGATCTGTCTATTTCGTTCATCCATAGT
TGCCTGACTCCCCGTCGTGTAGATAACTACGATACGGGAGGGCTTACCATCTGGCCCCAGTGCTGCAATG
ATACCGCGAGACCCACGCTCACCGGCTCCAGATTTATCAGCAATAAACCAGCCAGCCGGAAGGGCCGAGC
GCAGAAGTGGTCCTGCAACTTTATCCGCCTCCATCCAGTCTATTAATTGTTGCCGGGAAGCTAGAGTAAG
TAGTTCGCCAGTTAATAGTTTGCGCAACGTTGTTGCCATTGCTACAGGCATCGTGGTGTCACGCTCGTCG
TTTGGTATGGCTTCATTCAGCTCCGGTTCCCAACGATCAAGGCGAGTTACATGATCCCCCATGTTGTGCA
AAAAAGCGGTTAGCTCCTTCGGTCCTCCGATCGTTGTCAGAAGTAAGTTGGCCGCAGTGTTATCACTCAT
GGTTATGGCAGCACTGCATAATTCTCTTACTGTCATGCCATCCGTAAGATGCTTTTCTGTGACTGGTGAG
TACTCAACCAAGTCATTCTGAGAATAGTGTATGCGGCGACCGAGTTGCTCTTGCCCGGCGTCAATACGGG
ATAATACCGCGCCACATAGCAGAACTTTAAAAGTGCTCATCATTGGAAAACGTTCTTCGGGGCGAAAACT
CTCAAGGATCTTACCGCTGTTGAGATCCAGTTCGATGTAACCCACTCGTGCACCCAACTGATCTTCAGCA
TCTTTTACTTTCACCAGCGTTTCTGGGTGAGCAAAAACAGGAAGGCAAAATGCCGCAAAAAAGGGAATAA
GGGCGACACGGAAATGTTGAATACTCATACTCTTCCTTTTTCAATATTATTGAAGCATTTATCAGGGTTA
TTGTCTCATGAGCGGATACATATTTGAATGTATTTAGAAAAATAAACAAATAGGGGTTCCGCGCACATTT
CCCCGAAAAGTGCCACCTGACGTCTAAGAAACCATTATTATCATGACATTAACCTATAAAAATAGGCGTA
TCACGAGGCCCTTTCGTCTCGCGCGTTTCGGTGATGACGGTGAAAACCTCTGACACATGCAGCTCCCGGA
GACGGTCACAGCTTGTCTGTAAGCGGATGCCGGGAGCAGACAAGCCCGTCAGGGCGCGTCAGCGGGTGTT
GGCGGGTGTCGGGGCTGGCTTAACTATGCGGCATCAGAGCAGATTGTACTGAGAGTGCACCATATGCCAA
GTACGCCCCCTATTGACGTCAATGACGGTAAATGGCCCGCCTGGCATTATGCCCAGTACATGACCTTATG
GGACTTTCCTACTTGGCAGTACATCTACGTATTAGTCATCGCTATTACCATGGTGATGCGGTTTTGGCAG
TACATCAATGGGCGTGGATAGCGGTTTGACTCACGGGGATTTCCAAGTCTCCACCCCATTGACGTCAATG
GGAGTTTGTTTTGGCACCAAAATCAACGGGACTTTCCAAAATGTCGTAACAACTCCGCCCCATTGACGCA
AATGGGCGGTAGGCGTGTACGGTGGGAGGTCTATATAAGCAGAGCT
